Addgene plasmid #12714: DCT.VV.Orf26
Purpose: This plasmid was designed for screening purposes and may contain discrepancies relative to the current canonical GenBank version of the gene.
Depositing lab: Jack Bennink & Jon Yewdell. Depositing organization: National Institute of Allergy and Infectious Diseases (NIAID). Publication: Identification of poxvirus CD8+ T cell determinants to enable rational design and characterization of smallpox vaccines. Tscharke DC, Karupiah G, Zhou J, Palmore T, Irvine KR, Haeryfar SM, Williams S, Sidney J, Sette A, Bennink JR, Yewdell JW. J Exp Med. 2005 January 3; 201(1): 95–104. 10.1084/jem.20041912 PubMed 15623576.
Backbone
  Vector backbone: pcDNA 3.1D V5-His-TOPO
  Backbone manufacturer: Invitrogen
  Backbone size w/o insert (bp): 5514
  Vector type: Mammalian Expression
  Selectable markers: Neomycin (select with G418)
Growth in bacteria
  Bacterial resistance: Ampicillin, 100 μg/mL
  Growth temperature: 37°C
  Growth strain: DH5alpha
  Copy number: High Copy
Gene/Insert
  Gene/Insert name: VV.Orf26 (alt names: VV_WR_080; late transcription elongation factor)
  Species: Vaccinia Virus
  Insert size (bp): 663
  GenBank ID: 9791003
  Cloning method: Restriction Enzyme; 5′ cloning site BamHI (not destroyed); 3′ cloning site BamHI (not destroyed)
  Sequencing primers: 5′ Universal T7
Terms and licenses: Academic/Nonprofit Terms; Industry Terms: Not Available to Industry
Depositor comments: Please see the Vaccinia kit page ( https://www.addgene.org/vvorf/ ) for more information. The kit page contains the supplemental VVOrfData spreadsheet, which includes important information about this plasmid. The plasmid and insert names provided here relate only to this library. The name of the ORF (if present) in VACV strain Copenhagen and the name of the ORF (if annotated) in VACV strain WR sequence can be found in VVOrfData spreadsheet. Please note that the amino acid sequence given for each ORF in the spreadsheet may contain some errors. Additionally, changes from the expected sequence may be present in these plasmids. Please see Addgene's quality control sequence and sequencing notes in the VVOrfData spreadsheet before ordering this plasmid.
How to cite: DCT.VV.Orf26 was a gift from Jack Bennink & Jon Yewdell (Addgene plasmid # 12714 ; http://n2t.net/addgene:12714 ; RRID:Addgene_12714)
