[The description below was written by a language model from this plasmid's Addgene catalogue record.]
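Description:
DCT.VV.Orf26 is a mammalian expression plasmid built on the commercial pcDNA 3.1D V5-His-TOPO backbone (about 5.5 kb without insert) and carrying a 663 bp open reading frame from vaccinia virus. The insert, designated VV.Orf26 within its library, corresponds to VV_WR_080 in the WR strain annotation and is described as the late transcription elongation factor. It is recorded as lying between two intact BamHI sites, so it can be released with that single enzyme, and it can be sequenced from the upstream T7 priming site. The plasmid is maintained at high copy in E. coli under ampicillin selection, and it carries a neomycin resistance marker that allows G418 selection of transfected mammalian cells. The record does not list the promoter or confirm tag usage. Backbones of this family generally drive expression from a CMV promoter and offer C-terminal V5 and His epitopes, but whether the ORF is in frame with those tags is not stated.

The construct is one member of a library of individually cloned vaccinia virus ORFs made for screening, associated with work identifying poxvirus CD8+ T cell determinants to support the design and characterization of smallpox vaccines. In that setting, each ORF is expressed in mammalian cells so that viral proteins recognized by T cells can be found. The depositors caution that the clones were made for screening and may differ from the canonical GenBank sequence. They add that the plasmid and insert names apply only within this library, and that a supplementary spreadsheet for the kit maps each ORF to its Copenhagen and WR strain names. They also advise checking the quality-control sequencing before relying on the clone.
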