>Addgene plasmid #12714 | DCT.VV.Orf26 | addgene partial sequence | sequence record 19109 | T7 5'-TAATACGACTCACTATAGGG-3'
GGTACCGAGCTCGGATCCAGTACCCTTCACCGAATTCCAGCTGACCACCATGCCATTTAGAGATCTAATT
TTGTTCAACTTGTCCAAATTCCTACTTACAGAAGATGAGGAATCGTTGGAGATAGTGTCTTCCTTATGTA
GAGGATTTGAAATATCTTATGATGACTTGATAACTTACTTTCCAGATAGGAAATACCATAAATATATTTC
TAAAGTATTTGAACATGTAGATTTATCGGAGGAATTAAGTATGGAATTCCATGATACAACTTTGCGAGAT
TTAGTCTATCTTAGATTGTACAAGTATTCCAAGTGTATACGGCCGTGTTATAAATTAGGAGATAATCTAA
AAGGCATAGTTGTTATAAAGGACAGGAATATTTATATTAGGGAAGCAAATGATGACTTGATAGAATATCT
CCTCAAGGAATACACTCCTCAGATTTATACATATTCTAATGAGCGCGTCCCCATAACTGGTTCAAAATTA
ATTCTTTGTGGATTTTCTCAAGTTACATTTATGGCGTATACAACGTCGCATATAACAACAAATAAAAAGG
TAGATGTTCTCGTTTCCAAAAAATGTATAGATGAACTAGTCGATCCAATAAATTATCAAATACTTCAAAA
TTTATTTGATAAAGGAAGCGGAACAATAAACAAAATACTCAGGAAGATATTTTATTCGGTAACAGGTGGC
CAAACTCCATAGGCAATTCCCGGGGATCCGAATAAAGGGTCAAGACAATTCTGCAGATATCCAGCACAGT
GGCGGCCGC
